>Addgene plasmid #97101 | Tol2-lyzC-Vector-Dendra2 | addgene full sequence | sequence record 182554 | Addgene NGS Result
TTTCCCCGAAAAGTGCCACCTAAATTGTAAGCGTTAATATTTTGTTAAAATTCGCGTTAAATTTTTGTTA
AATCAGCTCATTTTTTAACCAATAGGCCGAAATCGGCAAAATCCCTTATAAATCAAAAGAATAGACCGAG
ATAGGGT
[37 nt withheld, positions 148-184]
AAAGAACGTGGACTCCAACGTCAAAGG
[49 nt withheld, positions 212-260]
T
[91 nt withheld, positions 262-352]
CACAATGACGGCTACTACATGGTGCCATTCCTTCCTCTTTATAGGAATGGAGACTACCTCCTGTCCAACA
ATGCTCTTGGATACGAGTACGCCTACCTGTTGGACCCAGGTCATTGCACAACACCAGAAATGCCCTCTGA
TCTGCAAAAGACGTGAATATCTGTTCAGACACCCATATCCACTCTGTTCCACACAGGTCAGAGGTTTGTC
CAGGAGTTCTTGACAGAGGTGTAAAAAGTACTCAAAAATTTTACTCAAGTGAAAGTACAAGTACTTAGGG
AAAATTTTACTCAATTAAAAGTAAAAGTATCTGGCTAGAATCTTACTTGAGTAAAAGTAAAAAAGTACTC
CATTAAAATTGTACTTGAGTATTAAGGAAGTAAAAGGCTAGCAAGATCTGCTCGAGATACATTTGATTAG
AAGAGTTTGACTTGGGTTGATTATAGCAAATAGTGGAACACAAACAGATTTTGAAATATTCTTGCAAATT
TATTTATTAAATCCATTCAAATATTGTCATTTTTTGTACTGTGTAATTTATATTGATTTGCTCATACAAT
ATTTACATTTCGCTTAAACAATACACTATTATTTATATTTAAAAATAGCTATATATAAATCAAATGTATA
GCTCTTTTTTACACAATTAATCAAAGCTAAAATATTTGTCACACAAATACAGTAAGCCACTTCACAATGA
TATCTTCAAAATCTGTGCTTGACTGAATCATTTCATTTATTGTTTTGTAATTCACATTATACCTTACGTT
CTCCAGGCACAGTTTGAATTGTTGATAAATGAAGATAATACATCTGATTTAATTAGTCTCCTTTGTTTAT
AATAACTTTAATCTAATTTGATAGTAATAATTCCAGCAATACATCCATTACAATAAAAATCGCTTTTTTA
TTTTGCACATTAGTTTGCCGGTATTTGTTTAAAGTTTCACCATACTTTTAAATCATGTGCTATTTGAAAA
GGGCTGTTATGACTGGAATTAAATGTTTTTTTTTATATCAGTGTTTTAGATTGAAGTACAATATTTATAG
GTAAAATTCACCAGCATATGCTTAAAGATAGCCATGCTCCAGGTCCTTGTGTCCTTCTAAGGTCTGTTTG
TGGTTTAAGCTGTTTGTTGACACACGCTTGTCATCTCCATTTTTCTGTGAAGTTATTGTCAGTTTATTGC
ACACTGGGTTGCATTAAGCTGCAGTTTTTTCACAACAGTTTTCCACATTGTAACAGTCAGTCTCCAAATT
ATTCCATCAGTCCTCAAATTTAGTCATTTGAGGCCATGAAAACACTTAAAACTACATGAAGGTAGTTTGG
CATTAGGTTTTAGACTTGTTCTTGTTTGGCATATTGCAACCTGTGTAAAAATGATTTGATTTTTATTTTT
TTTTTTTTTTTTTCAGAAAGAAACGGTCCAAAAAGAGTTATGTGAACATTTATCCATGTGTTTAATGTTT
TTTAAATTAAAAAAAAACATTTTTATTAAACCACTTGTGACTAAACCTTTTTTAGTTATTCTATTTTGTG
ACGAGTCTGAATGGCCAAAGTACTCTTGAATCCAAAATCTTTATAGTAAAATGTTTAATCTTACTTGCAG
TGTTGGGTATAATTTGTAACAAAGTTGAATTCCATATCTGCTGAGTGAAAAAGTAAAGTAAGAGATTGCT
GTAAATATTTAGGTTATTTATTTATTAATACAATATAGAAAGTAACAAAACACAATGTAAAAAATCAATA
AAGAAAGTAAATATTAAAAGTAATGATAAACTAATGATGTAAACAATATTAGCAACAAAGTTTGTACAAT
TCAGGGAGGGTAAAGAATTTCACCTAATAGTCAAACTCTGTATTAAATAATATAAAATCTTTGTTCTTAG
TCTGAAGAGGAGACTGTGAGAGAAAGCTTACTGGTTGTTAAATTAGAAAATTTGTAACTTGCAGATTAAA
ATGATTTAAATAATTTTATAAAGGCCATGTTTGAAACAAATGTAAAAACATAATAAATGTTAAGAATTTC
AGATATTGAGATTTTACAATTTAAAAAAAGCAATAAAGTAATAGCAGAGACCTACACTCTTAAAGTAAAT
TACCCAACTCTGCTTACTAGTAACTTTTGGAATAGTTACTAGTATCCATTGAACAAATACTAGAATCTAA
TTAAATTGTGTGAGTGTCCAATGAAAAGATTCTTGTATTTAAAACAGTACCAGTATCTATATATGTACAA
AATTTAGTGCTAGCAAAATGCAAATAAATACTACTGCATATAATGGATTGCATTGTAAATCGACTCGCCA
TAATACATTTATTTCCTATTTTTACTTTTAACAAAAAATAAGTTCACTGAGTATTTCATGTCATTAAATC
GCATTAAACCTCTTGCATGCTTTATGTACACTAGTGCAGTTCGCTAAATGACCACCGGTGTCACTAATAA
CACGATCGTTTCTGAATTCTGCATTAAACGCCATTTATACGTTGCTCTTATTAGTAAACAATTTCTCCAT
CATGAGCTCGACCAGTATTGCATATTTCATCCTCTTAAATCCAGAGTTGTTTCTTTTAATCACTTTCTCT
TCATGATAAAAGCAGTTTTTGGTTTTCAGAAGTTTACAACAAACCCAGTCAGTTATTGCCTCAGCAAACA
CTGGAGCAACTGCACACTTGTGAAAAGCTTCTTGCGAAACACAAACCTTTCTCTGGACTTATAAATAAAG
GCATTCAGCAGCTCCACCATACACCTCCACTGGTCTTGATAAAGCAGATATCAGCAGTGATACAGGTACC
GCCACCATGGATGAGGAAATCGCTGCCCTGGTCGTTGACAACGGCTCCGGTATGTGCAAAGCCGGTTTTG
CTGGAGATGATGCCCCTCGTGCTGTTTTCCCCTCCATTGTTGGACGACCCAGACATCAGGTACATTTAAT
AAACCATCCTAATAACATGTTAATCATATTGAACCACATTAAACTCTCATTTGTGCATTTTACATCTTTT
AAAACCGATTTATATTCGTTTTTAGATAATGAAGTTTATTAAAGTGTTAATTCACAGCTTTATTGCTTGT
TTTGAGAATCTGCTTGCATAAGTGATTTTTAAACTTGATCTGATTTTCGTTTGTTTCGAAGTTCTTCAGC
TTTGAAAGTCAGATCTTCAATTCACAGCCATGCCATAGTTTTAGGATACAGTATAAGTAGACGAATTGGG
ATGCATCGTAGATTTTATGCTGTGTTTGTTATGGTTTTTCAGTGGTAGAGATTTTCAGAGTATTATTAGG
GTTATAGTCAGTGTCAGGTTTATTTATCGTCAGCGTGATGGGCAAAAAACAGCTGGCAGTACGGGCTATG
TCTTCGTCTAGAAGAAGACAAAGCCAACTGCTGTTACTCTCGCCCAGAAATCTGCGCCAACATGGACACA
CCCAGTGGAGCAAGCCATCTGATTTTCATGGTCAGATTGTAAAGAAGCAATTACTCTTGGACAGTTTAAG
CAGAAAAGCCACCAAGTCAAGTCACTGGTCATATGATGAACTCGAAGATCTAATAAAAGTTAATTTAAGC
GTTCATTACAATAAATTCAAGTGAATCTGTTTTAAGCTAGCCTTTAACGTTTTTAAATTCCTTCAAACAA
ATTAGTTCCTCTTTGCAGTTCCTCATTTCTCGGTGAGCTGGTGCTTTAATCCCTTTACTTTTTCTTCCTC
TAGGGAGTGATGGTTGGCATGGGACGAATTAATTCCTGCAGCCCGGGGGTACCGGTCGCCACCATGAACA
CCCCGGGAATTAACCTGATCAAGGAGGACATGCGCGTGAAGGTGCACATGGAGGGCAACGTGAACGGCCA
CGCCTTCGTGATCGAGGGCGAGGGCAAGGGCAAGCCCTACGAGGGCACCCAGACCGCCAACCTGACCGTG
AAGGAGGGCGCCCCCCTGCCCTTCAGCTACGACATCCTGACCACCGCCGTGCACTACGGCAACCGGGTGT
TCACCAAGTACCCCGAGGACATCCCCGACTACTTCAAGCAGAGCTTCCCCGAGGGCTACAGCTGGGAGCG
CACCATGACCTTCGAGGACAAGGGCATCTGCACCATCCGCAGCGACATCAGCCTGGAGGGCGACTGCTTC
TTCCAGAACGTGCGCTTCAAGGGCACCAACTTCCCCCCCAACGGCCCCGTGATGCAGAAGAAAACCCTGA
AGTGGGAGCCCAGCACCGAGAAGCTGCACGTGCGCGACGGCCTGCTGGTGGGCAACATCAACATGGCCCT
GCTGCTGGAGGGCGGCGGCCACTACCTGTGCGACTTCAAGACCACCTACAAGGCCAAGAAGGTGGTGCAG
CTGCCCGACGCCCACTTCGTGGACCACCGCATCGAGATCCTGGGCAACGACAGCGACTACAACAAGGTGA
AGCTGTACGAGCACGCCGTGGCCCGCTACAGCCCCCTGCCCAGCCAGGTGTGGTAATCTAGATCATAATC
AGCCATACCACATTTGTAGAGGTTTTACTTGCTTTAAAAAACCTCCCACACCTCCCCCTGAACCTGAAAC
ATAAAATGAATGCAATTGTTGTTGTTAACTTGTTTATTGCAGCTTATAATGGTTACAAATAAAGCAATAG
CATCACAAATTTCACAAATAAAGCATTTTTTTCACTGCATTCTAGTTGTGGTTTGTCCAAACTCATCAAT
GTATCTTAAGGCGTAAATTGTAAGCGTTAATATTTTGTTAAAATTCGCGTTAAATTTTTGTTAAATCAGC
TCATTTTTTAACCAATAGGCCGAAATCGGCGGATCCTGCGGCCGCAAGGGAAAATAGAATGAAGTGATCT
CCAAAAAATAAGTACTTTTTGACTGTAAATAAAATTGTAAGGAGTAAAAAGTACTTTTTTTTCTAAAAAA
ATGTAATTAAGTAAAAGTAAAAGTATTGATTTTTAATTGTACTCAAGTAAAGTAAAAATCCCCAAAAATA
ATACTTAAGTACAGTAATCAAGTAAAATTACTCAAGTACTTTACACCTCTGGTTCTTGACCCCCTACCTT
CAGCAAGCCCAGCAGATCCACTAGATCTTTTGTTCCCTTTAGTGAGGGTTAATTGCGCGCTTGGCGTAAT
CATGGTCATAGCTGTTTCCTGTGTGAAATTGTTATCCGCTCACAATTCCACACAACATACGAGCCGGAAG
CATAAAGTGTAAAGCCTGGGGTGCCTAATGAGTGAGCTAACTCACATTAATTGCGTTGCGCTCACTGCCC
GCTTTCCAGTCGGGAAACCTGTCGTGCCAGCTGCATTAATGAATCGGCCAACGCGCGGGGAGAGGCGGTT
TGCGTATTGGGCGCTCTTCCGCTTCCTCGCTCACTGACTCGCTGCGCTCGGTCGTTCGGCTGCGGCGAGC
GGTATCAGCTCACTCAAAGGCGGTAATACGGTTATCCACAGAATCAGGGGATAACGCAGGAAAGAACATG
TGAGCAAAAGGCCAGCAAAAGGCCAGGAACCGTAAAAAGGCCGCGTTGCTGGCGTTTTTCCATAGGCTCC
GCCCCCCTGACGAGCATCACAAAAATCGACGCTCAAGTCAGAGGTGGCGAAACCCGACAGGACTATAAAG
ATACCAGGCGTTTCCCCCTGGAAGCTCCCTCGTGCGCTCTCCTGTTCCGACCCTGCCGCTTACCGGATAC
CTGTCCGCCTTTCTCCCTTCGGGAAGCGTGGCGCTTTCTCATAGCTCACGCTGTAGGTATCTCAGTTCGG
TGTAGGTCGTTCGCTCCAAGCTGGGCTGTGTGCACGAACCCCCCGTTCAGCCCGACCGCTGCGCCTTATC
CGGTAACTATCGTCTTGAGTCCAACCCGGTAAGACACGACTTATCGCCACTGGCAGCAGCCACTGGTAAC
AGGATTAGCAGAGCGAGGTATGTAGGCGGTGCTACAGAGTTCTTGAAGTGGTGGCCTAACTACGGCTACA
CTAGAAGAACAGTATTTGGTATCTGCGCTCTGCTGAAGCCAGTTACCTTCGGAAAAAGAGTTGGTAGCTC
TTGATCCGGCAAACAAACCACCGCTGGTAGCGGTGGTTTTTTTGTTTGCAAGCAGCAGATTACGCGCAGA
AAAAAAGGATCTCAAGAAGATCCTTTGATCTTTTCTACGGGGTCTGACGCTCAGTGGAACGAAAACTCAC
GTTAAGGGATTTTGGTCATGAGATTATCAAAAAGGATCTTCACCTAGATCCTTTTAAATTAAAAATGAAG
TTTTAAATCAATCTAAAGTATATATGAGTAAACTTGGTCTGACAGTTACCAATGCTTAATCAGTGAGGCA
CCTATCTCAGCGATCTGTCTATTTCGTTCATCCATAGTTGCCTGACTCCCCGTCGTGTAGATAACTACGA
TACGGGAGGGCTTACCATCTGGCCCCAGTGCTGCAATGATACCGCGAGACCCACGCTCACCGGCTCCAGA
TTTATCAGCAATAAACCAGCCAGCCGGAAGGGCCGAGCGCAGAAGTGGTCCTGCAACTTTATCCGCCTCC
ATCCAGTCTATTAATTGTTGCCGGGAAGCTAGAGTAAGTAGTTCGCCAGTTAATAGTTTGCGCAACGTTG
TTGCCATTGCTACAGGCATCGTGGTGTCACGCTCGTCGTTTGGTATGGCTTCATTCAGCTCCGGTTCCCA
ACGATCAAGGCGAGTTACATGATCCCCCATGTTGTGCAAAAAAGCGGTTAGCTCCTTCGGTCCTCCGATC
GTTGTCAGAAGTAAGTTGGCCGCAGTGTTATCACTCATGGTTATGGCAGCACTGCATAATTCTCTTACTG
TCATGCCATCCGTAAGATGCTTTTCTGTGACTGGTGAGTACTCAACCAAGTCATTCTGAGAATAGTGTAT
GCGGCGACCGAGTTGCTCTTGCCCGGCGTCAATACGGGATAATACCGCGCCACATAGCAGAACTTTAAAA
GTGCTCATCATTGGAAAACGTTCTTCGGGGCGAAAACTCTCAAGGATCTTACCGCTGTTGAGATCCAGTT
CGATGTAACCCACTCGTGCACCCAACTGATCTTCAGCATCTTTTACTTTCACCAGCGTTTCTGGGTGAGC
AAAAACAGGAAGGCAAAATGCCGCAAAAAAGGGAATAAGGGCGACACGGAAATGTTGAATACTCATACTC
TTCCTTTTTCAATATTATTGAAGCATTTATCAGGGTTATTGTCTCATGAGCGGATACATATTTGAATGTA
TTTAGAAAAATAAACAAATAGGGGTTCCGCGCACA
Features (pLannotate 1.2.2; 16 found; start..end, strand, type, name):
     22..352     -  rep_origin     f1 ori (fragment) (sequence partly withheld): f1 bacteriophage origin of replication; arrow indicates direction of (+) strand synthesis
    350..577     +  CDS            tyr (fragment) (sequence partly withheld): TYRO_ORYLA - Also known as tyro. Experimental evidence at transcript level: Swiss-Prot protein existence level 2. This is a copper-containing oxidase that functions in the formation of pigments such as melanins and other polyphenolic compounds. From Oryzias latipes (Japanese rice fish) (Japanese killifish).
   3159..3281    +  CDS            actba (fragment): ACTB1_DANRE - Also known as bact, bactin1, bactzf. Experimental evidence at protein level: Swiss-Prot protein existence level 1. Actin is a highly conserved protein that polymerizes to produce filaments that form cross-linked networks in the cytoplasm of cells. Actin exists in both monomeric (G-actin) and polymeric (F-actin) forms, both forms playing key functions, such as cell motility and contraction. In addition to their role in the cytoplasmic cytoskeleton, G- and F-actin also localize in the nucleus, and regulate gene transcription and motility and repair of damaged DNA. From Danio rerio
   4093..4111    -  misc_feature   MCS (fragment): pBluescript multiple cloning site
   4126..4815    +  CDS            Dendra2: Dendra2 is a photoconvertible green fluorescent protein published in 2006, derived from Dendronephthya sp.. It has high acid sensitivity.
   4823..4906    +  CDS            large T antigen (fragment): large T antigen from SV40 (simian virus 40)
   4929..5050    +  polyA_signal   SV40 poly(A) signal: SV40 polyadenylation signal
   5057..5142    -  rep_origin     M13 ori (fragment): M13 bacteriophage origin of replication; arrow indicates direction of (+) strand synthesis
   5428..5446    -  promoter       T3 promoter: promoter for bacteriophage T3 RNA polymerase
   5491..5507    -  protein_bind   lac operator: The lac repressor binds to the lac operator to inhibit transcription in E. coli. This inhibition can be relieved by adding lactose or isopropyl-β-D-thiogalactopyranoside (IPTG). lac repressor encoded by lacI
   5515..5545    -  promoter       lac promoter: promoter for the E. coli lac operon
   5560..5581    -  protein_bind   CAP binding site: CAP binding activates transcription in the presence of cAMP. E. coli catabolite activator protein
   5594..5686    -  CDS            lacI (fragment): lac repressor; lacI; The lac repressor binds to the lac operator to inhibit transcription in E. coli. This inhibition can be relieved by adding lactose or isopropyl-β-D-thiogalactopyranoside (IPTG).
   5869..6457    -  rep_origin     ori: high-copy-number ColE1/pMB1/pBR322/pUC origin of replication
   6628..7488    -  CDS            AmpR: β-lactamase; bla; confers resistance to ampicillin, carbenicillin, and related antibiotics
   7489..7593    -  promoter       AmpR promoter: bla
