>Addgene plasmid #97101 | Tol2-lyzC-Vector-Dendra2 | depositor full sequence | sequence record 193379 | Tol2-lyzC-Vector-Dendra2 sequence 7597 bps
CCACCTAAATTGTAAGCGTTAATATTTTGTTAAAATTCGCGTTAAATTTTTGTTAAATCAGCTCATTTTT
TAACCAATAGGCCGAAATCGGCAAAATCCCTTATAAATCAAAAGAATAGACCGAGATAGGGT
[37 nt withheld, positions 133-169]
AAAGAACGTGGACTCCAACGTCAAAGG
[49 nt withheld, positions 197-245]
T
[91 nt withheld, positions 247-337]
CACAATGACGGCTACTACATGGTGCCATTCCTTCCTCTTTATAGGAATGGAGACTACCTCCTGTCCAACA
AGGCTCTTGGATACGAGTACGCCTACCTGTTGGACCCAGGTCATTGCACAACACCAGAAATGCCCTCTGA
TCTGCAAAAGACGTGAATATCTGTTCAGACACCCATATCCACTCTGTTCCACACAGGTCAGAGGTTTGTC
CAGGAGTTCTTGACAGAGGTGTAAAAAGTACTCAAAAATTTTACTCAAGTGAAAGTACAAGTACTTAGGG
AAAATTTTACTCAATTAAAAGTAAAAGTATCTGGCTAGAATCTTACTTGAGTAAAAGTAAAAAAGTACTC
CATTAAAATTGTACTTGAGTATTAAGGAAGTAAAAGGCTAGCAAGATCTGCTCGAGAGTTTGACTTGGGT
TGATTATAGCAAATAGTGGAACACAAACAGATTTTGAAATATTCTTGCAAATTTATTTATTAAATCCATT
CAAATATTGTCATTTTTTGTACTGTGTAATTTATATTGATTTGCTCATACAATATTTACATTTCGCTTAA
ACAATACACTATTATTTATATTTAAAAATAGCTATATATAAATCAAATGTATAGCTCTTTTTTACACAAT
TAATCAAAGCTAAAATATTTGTCACACAAATACAGTAAGCCACTTCACAATGATATCTTCAAAATCTGTG
CTTGACTGAATCATTTCATTTATTGTTTTGTAATTCACATTATACCTTACGTTCTCCAGGCACAGTTTGA
ATTATTGATAAATGAAGATAATACATCTGATTTAATTAGTCTCCTTTGTTTATAATAACTTTAATCTAAT
TTGATAGTAATAATTCCAGCAATACATCCATTACAATAAAAATCGCTTTTTAATTTTGCACATTAGTTTG
CCGGTATTTGTTTAAAGTTTCACCATACTTTTAAATCATGTGCTATTTGAAAAGGGCTGTTATGACTGGA
ATTAAATGTTTTTTTTTTTATATCAGTGTTTTAGATTGAAGTACAATATTTATAGGTAAAATTCACCAGC
ATATGCTTAAAGATAGCCATGCTCCAGGTCCTTGTGTCCTTCTAAGGTCTGTTTGTGGTTTAAGCTGTTT
GTTGACACACGCTTGTCATCTCCATTTTTCTGTGCAGTTATTGTCAGTTTATTGCACACTGGGTTGCATT
AAGCTGCAGTTTTTTCACAACAGTTTTCCACATTGTAACAGTCAGTCTCCAAATTATTCCATCAGTCCTC
AAATTTAGTCATTTGAGGCCATGAAAACACTTAAAACTACATAAAGGTAGTTTGGCATTAGGTTTTAGAC
TTGTTCTTGTTTGGCAATATTGCAACCTGTGTAAAATAATTTGATTCTTTTTTTTTTTTTTTTTTTTTTA
ATTTTCAGAAAGAAATGGTCCAAAAGGAGCTATGTGAACATTTATCCATGTGTTTAATGTTTTTTTTTTT
ATTATTAAACCACTTCTGACTTAACTTTTTTTAGTTATTCTATTTTGTGACGAGTCTGAATGGCCAAAGT
ACTTTTGAATCCAAAATCTTACTAGTAAAATGTTAAATCTTACTAGCAGTGTTGGGTATAATTTGTAACA
AAGTTAAATTCCATATCTGCTAAGTGAAAAAGTAAAGTAAGAGATTGCTGTAAATATTTAGGTAATTTGT
TTTATTAATACAATATAGAAAGTAACAAAACACAATGTAAAAAAATCAATAAAGAAAGTAAATAATAAAA
GTAATGATAAACTAATGATCTAAACAAAATTAGTAATAAAATTTATACAATTCAGGGAGGGTAAAGAATT
TCACCTAATAGTCAAACTCTGTATTAAATAATATAAAATATTTGTTCTTAGTCTGAAGAGGAGACTGTGA
GAGAAAGCTTACTGGTTATTAAATTAGAAAATTTGTAACTTGCAGATTAAAGCTGTGTGCCTTGCAGATT
AAAATAATTTAAATAATTTAATAAAGGCCATGTTTGAGACAAATGTAAAAACATAATAAATGTTAAGAAT
TTCAGATATTGAGATTTTACAATTTAAAAAAAGCAATAAAGTAATAGCAGAGACCTACACTCTTAAAGTA
AATTACTCAACACTGCTTACTAGTAACTTTTGGAATAGTTACTAGTATCCATTGAACAAATACTAGAATC
TAATTAAATTGTGTGAGTGTCCAATGAAAAGATTCTTGTATTTAAAACAGTACCAGTATCTATATATGTA
CAAAATTTAGTGCTAGCAAAATGCAAATAAATACTACTGCATATAATGGATTGCATTGTAAATCGACTTG
CCATAATACATTTATTTCCTATTTTTACTTTTAACAAAAAATAAGTTCACTGAGTATTTCATGTCATTAA
ATCGCATTAAACCTCTTGCATGCTTTATGTACACTAGTGCAGTTCGCTAAATGACCACCGGTGTCACTAA
TAACACGATCGTTTCTGAATTCTGCATTAAACGCCATTTATACGTTGCTCTTATTAGTAAACAATTTCTC
CATCATGAGCTCGACCAGTATTGCATATTTCATCCTCTTAAATCCAGAGTTGTTTCTTTTAATCACTTTC
TCTTCATGATAAAAGCAGTTTTTGGTTTTCAGAAGTTTACAACAAACCCAGTCAGTTATTGCCTCAGCAA
ACACTGGAGCAACTGCACACTTGTGAAAAGCTTCTTGCGACACAAACCTTTCTCTGGACTTATAAATAAA
GGCATTCAGCAGCTCCACCATACACCTCCACTGGTCTTGATAAAGCAGATATCAGCAGTGATACAGGTAC
CGCCACCATGGATGAGGAAATCGCTGCCCTGGTCGTTGACAACGGCTCCGGTATGTGCAAAGCCGGTTTT
GCTGGAGATGATGCCCCTCGTGCTGTTTTCCCCTCCATTGTTGGACGACCCAGACATCAGGTACATTTAA
TAAACCATCCTAATAACATGTTAATCATATTGAACCACATTAAACTCTCATTTGTGCATTTTACATCTTT
TAAAACCGATTTATATTCGTTTTTAGATAATGAAGTTTATTAAAGTGTTAATTCACAGCTTTATTGCCTG
TTTTGAGAATCTGCTTGCATAAGTGATTTTTAAACTTGATCTGATTCTCGTTTGTTTCGAAGTTCTTCAG
CTTTGAAAGTCAGATCTTCATTCACAGCCATGCCATAGTTTTAGGATACAGTATAAGTAGACGAATTGGG
ATGCATCGTAGATTTTATGCTGTGTTTGTTATGGTTTTTCAGTGGTAGAGATTTTCAGAGTATTATTAGG
GTTATAGTCAGTGTCAGGTTTATTTATCGTCAGCGTGATGGGCAAAAAACAGCTGGCAGTACGGGCTATG
TCTTCGTCTAGAAGAAGACAAAGCCAACTGCTGTTACTCTCGCCCAGAAATCTGCGCCAACATGGACACA
CCCAGTGGAGCAAGCCATCTGATTTTCATGGTCAGATTGTAAAGAAGCAATTACTCTTGGACAGTTTAAG
CAGAAAAGCCACCAAGTCAAGTCACTGGTCATATGATGAACTCGAAGATCTAATAAAAGTTAATTTAAGC
GTTCATTACAATAAATTCAAGTGAATCTGTTTTAAGCTAGCCTTTAACGTTTTTAAATTCCTTCAAACAA
ATTGGATCCTCTTTGCAGTTCCTCATTTCTCGGTGAGCTGGTGCTTTAATCCCTTTACTTTTTCTTCCTC
TAGGGAGTGATGGTTGGCATGGGACGAATTAATTCCTGCAGCCCGGGGGTACCGGTCGCCACCATGAACA
CCCCGGGAATTAACCTGATCAAGGAGGACATGCGCGTGAAGGTGCACATGGAGGGCAACGTGAACGGCCA
CGCCTTCGTGATCGAGGGCGAGGGCAAGGGCAAGCCCTACGAGGGCACCCAGACCGCCAACCTGACCGTG
AAGGAGGGCGCCCCCCTGCCCTTCAGCTACGACATCCTGACCACCGCCGTGCACTACGGCAACCGGGTGT
TCACCAAGTACCCCGAGGACATCCCCGACTACTTCAAGCAGAGCTTCCCCGAGGGCTACAGCTGGGAGCG
CACCATGACCTTCGAGGACAAGGGCATCTGCACCATCCGCAGCGACATCAGCCTGGAGGGCGACTGCTTC
TTCCAGAACGTGCGCTTCAAGGGCACCAACTTCCCCCCCAACGGCCCCGTGATGCAGAAGAAAACCCTGA
AGTGGGAGCCCAGCACCGAGAAGCTGCACGTGCGCGACGGCCTGCTGGTGGGCAACATCAACATGGCCCT
GCTGCTGGAGGGCGGCGGCCACTACCTGTGCGACTTCAAGACCACCTACAAGGCCAAGAAGGTGGTGCAG
CTGCCCGACGCCCACTTCGTGGACCACCGCATCGAGATCCTGGGCAACGACAGCGACTACAACAAGGTGA
AGCTGTACGAGCACGCCGTGGCCCGCTACAGCCCCCTGCCCAGCCAGGTGTGGTAATCTAGATCATAATC
AGCCATACCACATTTGTAGAGGTTTTACTTGCTTTAAAAAACCTCCCACACCTCCCCCTGAACCTGAAAC
ATAAAATGAATGCAATTGTTGTTGTTAACTTGTTTATTGCAGCTTATAATGGTTACAAATAAAGCAATAG
CATCACAAATTTCACAAATAAAGCATTTTTTTCACTGCATTCTAGTTGTGGTTTGTCCAAACTCATCAAT
GTATCTTAAGGCGTAAATTGTAAGCGTTAATATTTTGTTAAAATTCGCGTTAAATTTTTGTTAAATCAGC
TCATTTTTTAACCAATAGGCCGAAATCGGCGGATCCTGCGGCCGCAAGGGAAAATAGAATGAAGTGATCT
CCAAAAAATAAGTACTTTTTGACTGTAAATAAAATTGTAAGGAGTAAAAAGTACTTTTTTTTCTAAAAAA
ATGTAATTAAGTAAAAGTAAAAGTATTGATTTTTAATTGTACTCAAGTAAAGTAAAAATCCCCAAAAATA
ATACTTAAGTACAGTAATCAAGTAAAATTACTCAAGTACTTTACACCTCTGGTTCTTGACCCCCTACCTT
CAGCAAGCCCAGCAGATCCACTAGATCTTTTGTTCCCTTTAGTGAGGGTTAATTGCGCGCTTGGCGTAAT
CATGGTCATAGCTGTTTCCTGTGTGAAATTGTTATCCGCTCACAATTCCACACAACATACGAGCCGGAAG
CATAAAGTGTAAAGCCTGGGGTGCCTAATGAGTGAGCTAACTCACATTAATTGCGTTGCGCTCACTGCCC
GCTTTCCAGTCGGGAAACCTGTCGTGCCAGCTGCATTAATGAATCGGCCAACGCGCGGGGAGAGGCGGTT
TGCGTATTGGGCGCTCTTCCGCTTCCTCGCTCACTGACTCGCTGCGCTCGGTCGTTCGGCTGCGGCGAGC
GGTATCAGCTCACTCAAAGGCGGTAATACGGTTATCCACAGAATCAGGGGATAACGCAGGAAAGAACATG
TGAGCAAAAGGCCAGCAAAAGGCCAGGAACCGTAAAAAGGCCGCGTTGCTGGCGTTTTTCCATAGGCTCC
GCCCCCCTGACGAGCATCACAAAAATCGACGCTCAAGTCAGAGGTGGCGAAACCCGACAGGACTATAAAG
ATACCAGGCGTTTCCCCCTGGAAGCTCCCTCGTGCGCTCTCCTGTTCCGACCCTGCCGCTTACCGGATAC
CTGTCCGCCTTTCTCCCTTCGGGAAGCGTGGCGCTTTCTCATAGCTCACGCTGTAGGTATCTCAGTTCGG
TGTAGGTCGTTCGCTCCAAGCTGGGCTGTGTGCACGAACCCCCCGTTCAGCCCGACCGCTGCGCCTTATC
CGGTAACTATCGTCTTGAGTCCAACCCGGTAAGACACGACTTATCGCCACTGGCAGCAGCCACTGGTAAC
AGGATTAGCAGAGCGAGGTATGTAGGCGGTGCTACAGAGTTCTTGAAGTGGTGGCCTAACTACGGCTACA
CTAGAAGGACAGTATTTGGTATCTGCGCTCTGCTGAAGCCAGTTACCTTCGGAAAAAGAGTTGGTAGCTC
TTGATCCGGCAAACAAACCACCGCTGGTAGCGGTGGTTTTTTTGTTTGCAAGCAGCAGATTACGCGCAGA
AAAAAAGGATCTCAAGAAGATCCTTTGATCTTTTCTACGGGGTCTGACGCTCAGTGGAACGAAAACTCAC
GTTAAGGGATTTTGGTCATGAGATTATCAAAAAGGATCTTCACCTAGATCCTTTTAAATTAAAAATGAAG
TTTTAAATCAATCTAAAGTATATATGAGTAAACTTGGTCTGACAGTTACCAATGCTTAATCAGTGAGGCA
CCTATCTCAGCGATCTGTCTATTTCGTTCATCCATAGTTGCCTGACTCCCCGTCGTGTAGATAACTACGA
TACGGGAGGGCTTACCATCTGGCCCCAGTGCTGCAATGATACCGCGAGACCCACGCTCACCGGCTCCAGA
TTTATCAGCAATAAACCAGCCAGCCGGAAGGGCCGAGCGCAGAAGTGGTCCTGCAACTTTATCCGCCTCC
ATCCAGTCTATTAATTGTTGCCGGGAAGCTAGAGTAAGTAGTTCGCCAGTTAATAGTTTGCGCAACGTTG
TTGCCATTGCTACAGGCATCGTGGTGTCACGCTCGTCGTTTGGTATGGCTTCATTCAGCTCCGGTTCCCA
ACGATCAAGGCGAGTTACATGATCCCCCATGTTGTGCAAAAAAGCGGTTAGCTCCTTCGGTCCTCCGATC
GTTGTCAGAAGTAAGTTGGCCGCAGTGTTATCACTCATGGTTATGGCAGCACTGCATAATTCTCTTACTG
TCATGCCATCCGTAAGATGCTTTTCTGTGACTGGTGAGTACTCAACCAAGTCATTCTGAGAATAGTGTAT
GCGGCGACCGAGTTGCTCTTGCCCGGCGTCAATACGGGATAATACCGCGCCACATAGCAGAACTTTAAAA
GTGCTCATCATTGGAAAACGTTCTTCGGGGCGAAAACTCTCAAGGATCTTACCGCTGTTGAGATCCAGTT
CGATGTAACCCACTCGTGCACCCAACTGATCTTCAGCATCTTTTACTTTCACCAGCGTTTCTGGGTGAGC
AAAAACAGGAAGGCAAAATGCCGCAAAAAAGGGAATAAGGGCGACACGGAAATGTTGAATACTCATACTC
TTCCTTTTTCAATATTATTGAAGCATTTATCAGGGTTATTGTCTCATGAGCGGATACATATTTGAATGTA
TTTAGAAAAATAAACAAATAGGGGTTCCGCGCACATTTCCCCGAAAAGTG
Features (pLannotate 1.2.2; 16 found; start..end, strand, type, name):
      7..337     -  rep_origin     f1 ori (fragment) (sequence partly withheld): f1 bacteriophage origin of replication; arrow indicates direction of (+) strand synthesis
    335..562     +  CDS            tyr (fragment) (sequence partly withheld): TYRO_ORYLA - Also known as tyro. Experimental evidence at transcript level: Swiss-Prot protein existence level 2. This is a copper-containing oxidase that functions in the formation of pigments such as melanins and other polyphenolic compounds. From Oryzias latipes (Japanese rice fish) (Japanese killifish).
   3145..3267    +  CDS            actba (fragment): ACTB1_DANRE - Also known as bact, bactin1, bactzf. Experimental evidence at protein level: Swiss-Prot protein existence level 1. Actin is a highly conserved protein that polymerizes to produce filaments that form cross-linked networks in the cytoplasm of cells. Actin exists in both monomeric (G-actin) and polymeric (F-actin) forms, both forms playing key functions, such as cell motility and contraction. In addition to their role in the cytoplasmic cytoskeleton, G- and F-actin also localize in the nucleus, and regulate gene transcription and motility and repair of damaged DNA. From Danio rerio
   4078..4096    -  misc_feature   MCS (fragment): pBluescript multiple cloning site
   4111..4800    +  CDS            Dendra2: Dendra2 is a photoconvertible green fluorescent protein published in 2006, derived from Dendronephthya sp.. It has high acid sensitivity.
   4808..4891    +  CDS            large T antigen (fragment): large T antigen from SV40 (simian virus 40)
   4914..5035    +  polyA_signal   SV40 poly(A) signal: SV40 polyadenylation signal
   5042..5127    -  rep_origin     M13 ori (fragment): M13 bacteriophage origin of replication; arrow indicates direction of (+) strand synthesis
   5413..5431    -  promoter       T3 promoter: promoter for bacteriophage T3 RNA polymerase
   5476..5492    -  protein_bind   lac operator: The lac repressor binds to the lac operator to inhibit transcription in E. coli. This inhibition can be relieved by adding lactose or isopropyl-β-D-thiogalactopyranoside (IPTG). lac repressor encoded by lacI
   5500..5530    -  promoter       lac promoter: promoter for the E. coli lac operon
   5545..5566    -  protein_bind   CAP binding site: CAP binding activates transcription in the presence of cAMP. E. coli catabolite activator protein
   5579..5671    -  CDS            lacI (fragment): lac repressor; lacI; The lac repressor binds to the lac operator to inhibit transcription in E. coli. This inhibition can be relieved by adding lactose or isopropyl-β-D-thiogalactopyranoside (IPTG).
   5854..6442    -  rep_origin     ori: high-copy-number ColE1/pMB1/pBR322/pUC origin of replication
   6613..7473    -  CDS            AmpR: β-lactamase; bla; confers resistance to ampicillin, carbenicillin, and related antibiotics
   7474..7578    -  promoter       AmpR promoter: bla
