[The description below was written by a language model from this plasmid's Addgene catalogue record and pLannotate feature annotations shown in this document.]
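Description:
Tol2-lyzC-Vector-Dendra2 is a 7,597 bp empty-backbone plasmid for zebrafish transgenesis, intended as the parent vector for co-expressing a microRNA together with the fluorescent reporter Dendra2. It is built on a Tol2 transposon backbone with pBluescript-type bacterial sequences. A high-copy ColE1/pUC origin and a β-lactamase gene with its own promoter allow propagation and ampicillin selection in E. coli. Remnants of the cloning vector also persist, including f1/M13 origin fragments, a T3 promoter, and lac promoter/operator elements. Two full sequence records, one from the depositor and one from repository sequencing, have the same length and give the same annotations, offset by about 15 nt.

The only complete eukaryotic coding sequence annotated is Dendra2, a green-to-red photoconvertible fluorescent protein, followed by an SV40 large T antigen fragment and the SV40 polyadenylation signal. The name indicates that expression is driven by the lyzC (lysozyme C) promoter, which in zebrafish is commonly used for neutrophil-directed expression. However, neither this promoter nor the Tol2 terminal repeats are annotated, and a long unannotated stretch lies upstream of Dendra2. A short medaka tyrosinase match near one end may reflect the medaka locus from which Tol2 was originally isolated. A zebrafish β-actin fragment and a small piece of multiple cloning site sit just upstream of Dendra2. This may be where a microRNA-containing sequence would be inserted, though the record does not state the cloning position.

No insert is present, so the plasmid also suits use as a reporter-only control alongside microRNA-bearing derivatives. The associated publication concerns microRNA overexpression and neutrophilic inflammation in zebrafish. Genomic integration would normally rely on Tol2 transposase supplied separately.
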