Addgene plasmid #97101: Tol2-lyzC-Vector-Dendra2
Purpose: (Empty Backbone) empty vector for overexpression of microRNA and Dendra2 in Zebrafish
Depositing lab: Qing Deng. Depositing organization: Purdue University. Publication: Overexpression of microRNA-722 fine-tunes neutrophilic inflammation through inhibiting Rac2 in zebrafish. Hsu AY, Wang D, Gurol T, Zhou W, Zhu X, Lu HY, Deng Q. Dis Model Mech. 2017 Sep 27. pii: dmm.030791. doi: 10.1242/dmm.030791. PubMed 28954734.
Backbone
  Vector backbone: Tol2
  Vector type: Zebrafish
Growth in bacteria
  Bacterial resistance: Ampicillin, 100 μg/mL
  Growth temperature: 37°C
  Growth strain: DH5alpha
  Copy number: High Copy
Gene/Insert
  Gene/Insert name: None
Terms and licenses: Academic/Nonprofit Terms; Industry Terms: Not Available to Industry
How to cite: Tol2-lyzC-Vector-Dendra2 was a gift from Qing Deng (Addgene plasmid # 97101 ; http://n2t.net/addgene:97101 ; RRID:Addgene_97101)
